Addgene plasmid #52479: pRVdG-EGFP-N-P-M-SynPhRFP-L
Purpose: Expresses EGFP and Synaptophysin-TagRFP-T
Depositing lab: Sebastian Seung. Depositing organization: Massachusetts Institute of Technology. Publication: Axonal and subcellular labelling using modified rabies viral vectors. Wickersham IR, Sullivan HA, Seung HS. Nat Commun. 2013;4:2332. doi: 10.1038/ncomms3332. PubMed 23945836.
Backbone
  Vector backbone: cSPBN (pSAD)
  Backbone manufacturer: Karl-Klaus Conzelmann & Matthias Schnell
  Backbone size w/o insert (bp): 13896
  Total vector size (bp): 16311
  Vector type: Mammalian Expression ; Rabies Virus
Growth in bacteria
  Bacterial resistance: Ampicillin, 100 μg/mL
  Growth temperature: 37°C
  Growth strain: DH5alpha
  Growth instructions: DH5alpha at 37C
  Copy number: High Copy
Gene/Insert 1
  Gene/Insert name: EGFP (alt name: Enhanced Green Fluorescent Protein)
  Species: Synthetic
  Insert size (bp): 720
  Promoter: CMV
  Cloning method: Unknown
  Sequencing primers: 5′ unknown
Gene/Insert 2
  Gene/Insert name: Synaptophysin-TagRFP-T (alt name: SR)
  Species: Synthetic
  Insert size (bp): 1695
  Promoter: CMV
  Tag / fusion protein: TagRFP-T (C terminal on insert)
  Cloning method: Unknown
  Sequencing primers: 5′ unknown
Terms and licenses: Academic/Nonprofit Terms; Industry Terms: Not Available to Industry
Depositor comments: Alternative plasmid name: pRVdG-1E5SR
How to cite: pRVdG-EGFP-N-P-M-SynPhRFP-L was a gift from Sebastian Seung (Addgene plasmid # 52479 ; http://n2t.net/addgene:52479 ; RRID:Addgene_52479)
