[The description below was written by a language model from this plasmid's Addgene catalogue record and pLannotate feature annotations shown in this document.]
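Description:
pRVdG-EGFP-N-P-M-SynPhRFP-L (also called pRVdG-1E5SR) is a rabies virus genome plasmid of about 16.3 kb, built on the cSPBN/pSAD backbone, which carries a full-length cDNA of the SAD B19 vaccine strain. It is a pBluescript-type high-copy plasmid with a ColE1/pUC origin, an f1 origin and an ampicillin resistance gene for propagation in E. coli. The viral cDNA sits downstream of a CMV enhancer/promoter and a T7 promoter. It is flanked by a hammerhead ribozyme at the 5′ end and a hepatitis delta virus ribozyme followed by a T7 terminator at the 3′ end. Transcription in mammalian cells therefore yields a genome-length RNA, and the two ribozymes trim it to exact viral termini, as needed for rescue of infectious virus from cloned DNA.

The annotated gene order is EGFP, N, P, M, synaptophysin-TagRFP-T, L. No glycoprotein (G) coding sequence is annotated, consistent with the "dG" designation: the fusion of mouse synaptophysin to a C-terminal TagRFP-T lies between M and L, where G normally sits, while EGFP is added as an extra transcription unit ahead of N, the first gene position. Although the catalogue lists CMV as the promoter for both inserts, in the recovered virus they would be expressed as viral transcription units by the L/P polymerase complex; CMV drives only the initial genomic transcript.

G-deleted rabies vectors of this kind cannot spread beyond initially infected cells unless G is supplied in trans. The resulting virus fills infected neurons with green fluorescence while the synaptic vesicle protein fusion marks presynaptic terminals in red, matching the associated publication's focus on axonal and subcellular labelling.
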