Features (pLannotate 1.2.2; 27 found; start..end, strand, type, name):
      3..361     +  rep_origin     f1 ori (sequence partly withheld): f1 bacteriophage origin of replication; arrow indicates direction of (+) strand synthesis
    463..618     -  CDS            lacZα (fragment): LacZα fragment of β-galactosidase; lacZ fragment
    624..652     -  misc_feature   MCS (fragment): pBluescript multiple cloning site
    658..1037    +  enhancer       CMV enhancer: human cytomegalovirus immediate early enhancer
   1038..1241    +  promoter       CMV promoter: human cytomegalovirus (CMV) immediate early promoter
   1237..1270    +  LTR            5' LTR (truncated) (fragment): truncated 5' long terminal repeat (LTR) from HIV-1
   1286..1304    +  promoter       T7 promoter: promoter for bacteriophage T7 RNA polymerase
   1330..1355    +  misc_RNA       sTRSV HHRz (fragment): hammerhead ribozyme from the tobacco ringspot virus satellite RNA (Khvorova et al., 2003)
   1458..2177    +  CDS            EGFP: the original enhanced GFP (Yang et al., 1996) mammalian codon-optimized
   2274..3623    +  CDS            N: NCAP_RABVS - Experimental evidence at protein level: Swiss-Prot protein existence level 1. Encapsidates the genome in a ratio of one protein N per nine ribonucleotides, protecting it from nucleases. If expressed without protein P it binds non-specifically RNA and therefore can bind it's own mRNA. Interaction with protein P abolishes any non-specific RNA binding, and prevents phosphorylation. The soluble N-P complex encapsidates specifically the genomic RNA, with protein N protecting the genome like a pearl necklace. The encapsidated genomic RNA is termed the nucleocapsid (NC) and serves as tem
   3717..4607    +  CDS            P: PHOSP_RABVS - Experimental evidence at protein level: Swiss-Prot protein existence level 1. Non catalytic polymerase cofactor and regulatory protein that plays a role in viral transcription and replication. Stabilizes the RNA polymerase L to the N-RNA template and binds the soluble protein N, preventing it from encapsidating non-genomic RNA. Also inhibits host IFN-alpha and IFN-beta signaling by binding and retaining phosphorylated STAT1 in the cytoplasm or by inhibiting the DNA binding of STAT1 in the nucleus. Might be involved, through interaction with host dynein, in intracellular microtubu
   4699..5304    +  CDS            M: MATRX_RABVS - Experimental evidence at protein level: Swiss-Prot protein existence level 1. Plays a major role in assembly, budding and uncoating of virion after membrane fusion (PubMed:33208464). Completely covers the ribonucleoprotein coil and keep it in condensed bullet-shaped form. Inhibits viral transcription and stimulates replication. Plays a major role in early induction of TRAIL-mediated apoptosis in infected neurons (PubMed:12771432, PubMed:9847327). From Rabies virus (strain SAD B19) (RABV).
   5523..6452    +  CDS            Syp: SYPH_MOUSE - Experimental evidence at protein level: Swiss-Prot protein existence level 1. Possibly involved in structural functions as organizing other membrane components or in targeting the vesicles to the plasma membrane (By similarity). Involved in the regulation of short-term and long-term synaptic plasticity. From Mus musculus (Mouse).
   6489..7220    +  CDS            TagRFP-T: TagRFP-T is a basic (constitutively fluorescent) red fluorescent protein published in 2008, derived from Entacmaea quadricolor. It has low acid sensitivity.
   7328..13708   +  CDS            L: L_RABVS - Experimental evidence at protein level: Swiss-Prot protein existence level 1. RNA-directed RNA polymerase that catalyzes the replication of viral genomic RNA. The template is composed of the viral RNA tightly encapsidated by the nucleoprotein (N). The replicase mode is dependent on intracellular N protein concentration. In this mode, the polymerase replicates the whole viral genome without recognizing transcriptional signals, and the replicated genome is not caped or polyadenylated. From Rabies virus (strain SAD B19) (RABV).
  13840..13932   +  ncRNA          HDV ribozyme: Accession: RF00094 - Hepatitis delta virus ribozyme
  13939..13988   +  CDS            SET1 (fragment): solubility-enhancement tag derived from T7 phage gene 10B
  13996..14043   +  terminator     T7 terminator: transcription terminator for bacteriophage T7 RNA polymerase
  14065..14106   -  misc_feature   MCS (fragment): pBluescript multiple cloning site
  14119..14137   -  promoter       T3 promoter: promoter for bacteriophage T3 RNA polymerase
  14180..14202   -  protein_bind   lac operator (fragment): The lac repressor binds to the lac operator to inhibit transcription in E. coli. This inhibition can be relieved by adding lactose or isopropyl-β-D-thiogalactopyranoside (IPTG). lac repressor encoded by lacI
  14206..14236   -  promoter       lac promoter: promoter for the E. coli lac operon
  14251..14272   -  protein_bind   CAP binding site: CAP binding activates transcription in the presence of cAMP. E. coli catabolite activator protein
  14285..14377   -  CDS            lacI (fragment): lac repressor; lacI; The lac repressor binds to the lac operator to inhibit transcription in E. coli. This inhibition can be relieved by adding lactose or isopropyl-β-D-thiogalactopyranoside (IPTG).
  14560..15148   -  rep_origin     ori: high-copy-number ColE1/pMB1/pBR322/pUC origin of replication
  15319..16179   -  CDS            AmpR: β-lactamase; bla; confers resistance to ampicillin, carbenicillin, and related antibiotics
  16180..16284   -  promoter       AmpR promoter: bla
>Addgene plasmid #52479 | pRVdG-EGFP-N-P-M-SynPhRFP-L | depositor full sequence | sequence record 81366 | pRVdG-EGFP-N-P-M-SynPhRFP-L sequence 16310 bps
GG
[124 nt withheld, positions 3-126]
C
[91 nt withheld, positions 128-218]
A
[49 nt withheld, positions 220-268]
CCTTTGACGTTGGAGTCCACGTTCTTT
[37 nt withheld, positions 296-332]
ACCCTATCTCGGTCTATTCTTTTGATTTATAAGGGATTTTGCCGATTTCGGCCTATTGGTTAAAAAAATG
AGCTGATTTAACAAAAATTTAACGCGAATTTTAACAAAATATTAACGCTTACAATTTCCATTCGCCATTC
AGGCTGCGCAACTGTTGGGAAGGGCGATCGGTGCGGGCCTCTTCGCTATTACGCCAGCTGGCGAAAGGGG
GATGTGCTGCAAGGCGATTAAGTTGGGTAACGCCAGGGTTTTCCCAGTCACGACGTTGTAAAACGACGGC
CAGTGAGCGCGCGATAAGCTTGATATCGAATTCCTGCAGCGCGTTGACATTGATTATTGACTAGTTATTA
ATAGTAATCAATTACGGGGTCATTAGTTCATAGCCCATATATGGAGTTCCGCGTTACATAACTTACGGTA
AATGGCCCGCCTGGCTGACCGCCCAACGACCCCCGCCCATTGACGTCAATAATGACGTATGTTCCCATAG
TAACGCCAATAGGGACTTTCCATTGACGTCAATGGGTGGAGTATTTACGGTAAACTGCCCACTTGGCAGT
ACATCAAGTGTATCATATGCCAAGTACGCCCCCTATTGACGTCAATGACGGTAAATGGCCCGCCTGGCAT
TATGCCCAGTACATGACCTTATGGGACTTTCCTACTTGGCAGTACATCTACGTATTAGTCATCGCTATTA
CCATGGTGATGCGGTTTTGGCAGTACATCAATGGGCGTGGATAGCGGTTTGACTCACGGGGATTTCCAAG
TCTCCACCCCATTGACGTCAATGGGAGTTTGTTTTGGCACCAAAATCAACGGGACTTTCCAAAATGTCGT
AACAACTCCGCCCCATTGACGCAAATGGGCGGTAGGCGTGTACGGTGGGAGGTCTATATAAGCAGAGCTC
TCTGGCTAACTAGAGAACCCACTGCTTACTGGCTTATCGAAATTAATACGACTCACTATAGGGAGACCCA
AGCTGGCTAGATTAAGCGTCTGATGAGTCCGTGAGGACGAAACCCGGCGTACCGGGTCACGCTTAACAAC
CAGATCAAAGAAAAAACAGACATTGTCAATTGCAAAGCAAAAATGTAACACCCCTACACCGGGAAAGCCG
CCACCATGGTGAGCAAGGGCGAGGAGCTGTTCACCGGGGTGGTGCCCATCCTGGTCGAGCTGGACGGCGA
CGTAAACGGCCACAAGTTCAGCGTGTCCGGCGAGGGCGAGGGCGATGCCACCTACGGCAAGCTGACCCTG
AAGTTCATCTGCACCACCGGCAAGCTGCCCGTGCCCTGGCCCACCCTCGTGACCACCCTGACCTACGGCG
TGCAGTGCTTCAGCCGCTACCCCGACCACATGAAGCAGCACGACTTCTTCAAGTCCGCCATGCCCGAAGG
CTACGTCCAGGAGCGCACCATCTTCTTCAAGGACGACGGCAACTACAAGACCCGCGCCGAGGTGAAGTTC
GAGGGCGACACCCTGGTGAACCGCATCGAGCTGAAGGGCATCGACTTCAAGGAGGACGGCAACATCCTGG
GGCACAAGCTGGAGTACAACTACAACAGCCACAACGTCTATATCATGGCCGACAAGCAGAAGAACGGCAT
CAAGGTGAACTTCAAGATCCGCCACAACATCGAGGACGGCAGCGTGCAGCTCGCCGACCACTACCAGCAG
AACACCCCCATCGGCGACGGCCCCGTGCTGCTGCCCGACAACCACTACCTGAGCACCCAGTCCGCCCTGA
GCAAAGACCCCAACGAGAAGCGCGATCACATGGTCCTGCTGGAGTTCGTGACCGCCGCCGGGATCACTCT
CGGCATGGACGAGCTGTACAAGTAAGCTAGGGAAGTTGAATAACAAAATGCCGGAAATCTACGGATTGTG
TATATCCATCATGAAAAAAACTAACACCCCTCCTTTCGAACCATCCCAAACATGGATGCCGACAAGATTG
TATTCAAAGTCAATAATCAGGTGGTCTCTTTGAAGCCTGAGATTATCGTGGATCAATATGAGTACAAGTA
CCCTGCCATCAAAGATTTGAAAAAGCCCTGTATAACTCTAGGAAAGGCTCCCGATTTAAATAAAGCATAC
AAGTCAGTTTTGTCAGGCATGAGCGCCGCCAAACTTAATCCTGACGATGTATGTTCCTATTTGGCAGCGG
CAATGCAGTTTTTTGAGGGGACATGTCCGGAAGACTGGACCAGCTATGGAATTGTGATTGCACGAAAAGG
AGATAAGATCACCCCAGGTTCTCTGGTGGAGATAAAACGTACTGATGTAGAAGGGAATTGGGCTCTGACA
GGAGGCATGGAACTGACAAGAGACCCCACTGTCCCTGAGCATGCGTCCTTAGTCGGTCTTCTCTTGAGTC
TGTATAGGTTGAGCAAAATATCCGGGCAAAACACTGGTAACTATAAGACAAACATTGCAGACAGGATAGA
GCAGATTTTTGAGACAGCCCCTTTTGTTAAAATCGTGGAACACCATACTCTAATGACAACTCACAAAATG
TGTGCTAATTGGAGTACTATACCAAACTTCAGATTTTTGGCCGGAACCTATGACATGTTTTTCTCCCGGA
TTGAGCATCTATATTCAGCAATCAGAGTGGGCACAGTTGTCACTGCTTATGAAGACTGTTCAGGACTGGT
ATCATTTACTGGGTTCATAAAACAAATCAATCTCACCGCTAGAGAGGCAATACTATATTTCTTCCACAAG
AACTTTGAGGAAGAGATAAGAAGAATGTTTGAGCCAGGGCAGGAGACAGCTGTTCCTCACTCTTATTTCA
TCCACTTCCGTTCACTAGGCTTGAGTGGGAAATCTCCTTATTCATCAAATGCTGTTGGTCACGTGTTCAA
TCTCATTCACTTTGTAGGATGCTATATGGGTCAAGTCAGATCCCTAAATGCAACGGTTATTGCTGCATGT
GCTCCTCATGAAATGTCTGTTCTAGGGGGCTATCTGGGAGAGGAATTCTTCGGGAAAGGGACATTTGAAA
GAAGATTCTTCAGAGATGAGAAAGAACTTCAAGAATACGAGGCGGCTGAACTGACAAAGACTGACGTAGC
ACTGGCAGATGATGGAACTGTCAACTCTGACGACGAGGACTACTTTTCAGGTGAAACCAGAAGTCCGGAG
GCTGTTTATACTCGAATCATGATGAATGGAGGTCGACTAAAGAGATCTCACATACGGAGATATGTCTCAG
TCAGTTCCAATCATCAAGCCCGTCCAAACTCATTCGCCGAGTTTCTAAACAAGACATATTCGAGTGACTC
ATAAGAAGTTGAATAACAAAATGCCGGAAATCTACGGATTGTGTATATCCATCATGAAAAAAACTAACAC
CCCTCCTTTCGAACCATCCCAAACATGAGCAAGATCTTTGTCAATCCTAGTGCTATTAGAGCCGGTCTGG
CCGATCTTGAGATGGCTGAAGAAACTGTTGATCTGATCAATAGAAATATCGAAGACAATCAGGCTCATCT
CCAAGGGGAACCCATAGAGGTGGACAATCTCCCTGAGGATATGGGGCGACTTCACCTGGATGATGGAAAA
TCGCCCAACCATGGTGAGATAGCCAAGGTGGGAGAAGGCAAGTATCGAGAGGACTTTCAGATGGATGAAG
GAGAGGATCCTAGCTTCCTGTTCCAGTCATACCTGGAAAATGTTGGAGTCCAAATAGTCAGACAAATGAG
GTCAGGAGAGAGATTTCTCAAGATATGGTCACAGACCGTAGAAGAGATTATATCCTATGTCGCGGTCAAC
TTTCCCAACCCTCCAGGAAAGTCTTCAGAGGATAAATCAACCCAGACTACTGGCCGAGAGCTCAAGAAGG
AGACAACACCCACTCCTTCTCAGAGAGAAAGCCAATCATCGAAAGCCAGGATGGCGGCTCAAATTGCTTC
TGGCCCTCCAGCCCTTGAATGGTCGGCTACCAATGAAGAGGATGATCTATCAGTGGAGGCTGAGATCGCT
CACCAGATTGCAGAAAGTTTCTCCAAAAAATATAAGTTTCCCTCTCGATCCTCAGGGATACTCTTGTATA
ATTTTGAGCAATTGAAAATGAACCTTGATGATATAGTTAAAGAGGCAAAAAATGTACCAGGTGTGACCCG
TTTAGCCCATGACGGGTCCAAACTCCCCCTAAGATGTGTACTGGGATGGGTCGCTTTGGCCAACTCTAAG
AAATTCCAGTTGTTAGTCGAATCCGACAAGCTGAGTAAAATCATGCAAGATGACTTGAATCGCTATACAT
CTTGCTAACCGAACCTCTCCCCTCAGTCCCTCTAGACAATAAAATCCGAGATGTCCCAAAGTCAACATGA
AAAAAACAGGCAACACCACTGATAAAATGAACCTCCTACGTAAGATAGTGAAAAACCGCAGGGACGAGGA
CACTCAAAAATCCTCTCCCGCGTCAGCCCCTCTGGATGACGATGACTTGTGGCTTCCACCCCCTGAATAC
GTCCCGCTGAAAGAACTTACAGGCAAGAAGAACATGAGGAACTTTTGTATCAACGGAAGGGTTAAAGTGT
GTAGCCCGAATGGTTACTCGTTCAGGATCCTGCGGCACATTCTGAAATCATTCGACGAGATATATTCTGG
GAATCATAGGATGATCGGGTTAGTCAAAGTGGTTATTGGACTGGCTTTGTCAGGATCTCCAGTCCCTGAG
GGCCTGAACTGGGTATACAAATTGAGGAGAACCTTTATCTTCCAGTGGGCTGATTCCAGGGGCCCTCTTG
AAGGGGAGGAGTTGGAATACTCTCAGGAGATCACTTGGGATGATGATACTGAGTTCGTCGGATTGCAAAT
AAGAGTGATTGCAAAACAGTGTCATATCCAGGGCAGAGTCTGGTGTATCAACATGAACCCGAGAGCATGT
CAACTATGGTCTGACATGTCTCTTCAGACACAAAGGTCCGAAGAGGACAAAGATTCCTCTCTGCTTCTAG
AATAATCAGATTATATCCCGCAAATTTATCACTTGTTTACCTCTGGAGGAGAGAACATATGGGCTCAACT
CCAACCCTTGGGAGCAATATAACAAAAAACATGTTATGGTGCCATTAAACCGCTGCATTTCATCAAAGTC
AAGTTGATTACCTTTACATTTTGATCCTCTTGGATGTGAAAAAAACTATTAACATCCCTCAAAAGACCCC
GGGTACGGCCGCCACCATGGACGTGGTGAATCAGCTGGTGGCTGGGGGTCAGTTCCGGGTGGTCAAGGAG
CCCCTTGGCTTCGTGAAGGTGCTGCAGTGGGTCTTTGCCATCTTCGCCTTTGCTACGTGCGGCAGCTACA
CCGGAGAGCTTCGGCTGAGCGTGGAGTGTGCCAACAAGACGGAGAGTGCCCTCAACATCGAAGTCGAATT
TGAGTACCCATTCAGGCTGCACCAAGTGTACTTTGATGCACCCTCCTGCGTTAAAGGGGGCACTACCAAG
ATCTTCCTAGTTGGTGACTACTCCTCCTCGGGTGAATTCTTTGTCACCGTGGCTGTGTTTGCCTTCCTCT
ACTCCATGGGGGCCCTGGCCACCTACATCTTCCTGCAGAACAAGTACCGAGAGAACAACAAAGGGCCAAT
GATGGACTTCCTGGCCACAGCAGTGTTCGCTTTCATGTGGCTAGTTAGCTCATCCGCCTGGGCCAAAGGC
CTGTCCGATGTGAAGATGGCCACTGACCCAGAGAACATTATCAAGGAGATGCCTATGTGCCGCCAGACAG
GAAACACATGCAAGGAACTGAGGGACCCTGTGACTTCAGGACTCAACACCTCGGTGGTGTTTGGCTTCCT
GAACCTGGTGCTCTGGGTTGGCAACCTATGGTTCGTGTTCAAGGAGACAGGCTGGGCCGCCCCATTCATG
CGCGCACCTCCAGGCGCCCCAGAAAAGCAACCAGCTCCTGGCGATGCCTACGGCGATGCGGGCTATGGGC
AGGGCCCCGGAGGCTATGGGCCCCAGGACTCCTACGGGCCTCAGGGTGGTTATCAACCCGATTACGGGCA
GCCAGCCAGCGGCGGTGGCGGTGGCTACGGGCCTCAGGGCGACTATGGGCAGCAAGGCTACGGCCAACAG
GGTGCGCCCACCTCCTTCTCCAATCAGATGGGCGGAGGCCCTGGGATCCACCGGCCGGTCGCCACCATGG
TGTCTAAGGGCGAAGAGCTGATTAAGGAGAACATGCACATGAAGCTGTACATGGAGGGCACCGTGAACAA
CCACCACTTCAAGTGCACATCCGAGGGCGAAGGCAAGCCCTACGAGGGCACCCAGACCATGAGAATCAAG
GTGGTCGAGGGCGGCCCTCTCCCCTTCGCCTTCGACATCCTGGCTACCAGCTTCATGTACGGCAGCAGAA
CCTTCATCAACCACACCCAGGGCATCCCCGACTTCTTTAAGCAGTCCTTCCCTGAGGGCTTCACATGGGA
GAGAGTCACCACATACGAAGACGGGGGCGTGCTGACCGCTACCCAGGACACCAGCCTCCAGGACGGCTGC
CTCATCTACAACGTCAAGATCAGAGGGGTGAACTTCCCATCCAACGGCCCTGTGATGCAGAAGAAAACAC
TCGGCTGGGAGGCCAACACCGAGATGCTGTACCCCGCTGACGGCGGCCTGGAAGGCAGAACCGACATGGC
CCTGAAGCTCGTGGGCGGGGGCCACCTGATCTGCAACTTCAAGACCACATACAGATCCAAGAAACCCGCT
AAGAACCTCAAGATGCCCGGCGTCTACTATGTGGACCACAGACTGGAAAGAATCAAGGAGGCCGACAAAG
AGACCTACGTCGAGCAGCACGAGGTGGCTGTGGCCAGATACTGCGACCTCCCTAGCAAACTGGGGCACAA
ACTTAATGGCATGGACGAGCTGTACAAGTAAGCTAGCTTATAAAGTGCTGGGTCATCTAAGCTTTTCAGT
CGAGAAAAAAACATTAGATCAGAAGAACAACTGGCAACACTTCTCAACCTGAGACTTACTTCAAGATGCT
CGATCCTGGAGAGGTCTATGATGACCCTATTGACCCAATCGAGTTAGAGGCTGAACCCAGAGGAACCCCC
ATTGTCCCCAACATCTTGAGGAACTCTGACTACAATCTCAACTCTCCTTTGATAGAAGATCCTGCTAGAC
TAATGTTAGAATGGTTAAAAACAGGGAATAGACCTTATCGGATGACTCTAACAGACAATTGCTCCAGGTC
TTTCAGAGTTTTGAAAGATTATTTCAAGAAGGTAGATTTGGGTTCTCTCAAGGTGGGCGGAATGGCTGCA
CAGTCAATGATTTCTCTCTGGTTATATGGTGCCCACTCTGAATCCAACAGGAGCCGGAGATGTATAACAG
ACTTGGCCCATTTCTATTCCAAGTCGTCCCCCATAGAGAAGCTGTTGAATCTCACGCTAGGAAATAGAGG
GCTGAGAATCCCCCCAGAGGGAGTGTTAAGTTGCCTTGAGAGGGTTGATTATGATAATGCATTTGGAAGG
TATCTTGCCAACACGTATTCCTCTTACTTGTTCTTCCATGTAATCACCTTATACATGAACGCCCTAGACT
GGGATGAAGAAAAGACCATCCTAGCATTATGGAAAGATTTAACCTCAGTGGACATCGGGAAGGACTTGGT
AAAGTTCAAAGACCAAATATGGGGACTGCTGATCGTGACAAAGGACTTTGTTTACTCCCAAAGTTCCAAT
TGTCTTTTTGACAGAAACTACACACTTATGCTAAAAGATCTTTTCTTGTCTCGCTTCAACTCCTTAATGG
TCTTGCTCTCTCCCCCAGAGCCCCGATACTCAGATGACTTGATATCTCAACTATGCCAGCTGTACATTGC
TGGGGATCAAGTCTTGTCTATGTGTGGAAACTCCGGCTATGAAGTCATCAAAATATTGGAGCCATATGTC
GTGAATAGTTTAGTCCAGAGAGCAGAAAAGTTTAGGCCTCTCATTCATTCCTTGGGAGACTTTCCTGTAT
TTATAAAAGACAAGGTAAGTCAACTTGAAGAGACGTTCGGTCCCTGTGCAAGAAGGTTCTTTAGGGCTCT
GGATCAATTCGACAACATACATGACTTGGTTTTTGTGTTTGGCTGTTACAGGCATTGGGGGCACCCATAT
ATAGATTATCGAAAGGGTCTGTCAAAACTATATGATCAGGTTCACCTTAAAAAAATGATAGATAAGTCCT
ACCAGGAGTGCTTAGCAAGCGACCTAGCCAGGAGGATCCTTAGATGGGGTTTTGATAAGTACTCCAAGTG
GTATCTGGATTCAAGATTCCTAGCCCGAGACCACCCCTTGACTCCTTATATCAAAACCCAAACATGGCCA
CCCAAACATATTGTAGACTTGGTGGGGGATACATGGCACAAGCTCCCGATCACGCAGATCTTTGAGATTC
CTGAATCAATGGATCCGTCAGAAATATTGGATGACAAATCACATTCTTTCACCAGAACGAGACTAGCTTC
TTGGCTGTCAGAAAACCGAGGGGGGCCTGTTCCTAGCGAAAAAGTTATTATCACGGCCCTGTCTAAGCCG
CCTGTCAATCCCCGAGAGTTTCTGAGGTCTATAGACCTCGGAGGATTGCCAGATGAAGACTTGATAATTG
GCCTCAAGCCAAAGGAACGGGAATTGAAGATTGAAGGTCGATTCTTTGCTCTAATGTCATGGAATCTAAG
ATTGTATTTTGTCATCACTGAAAAACTCTTGGCCAACTACATCTTGCCACTTTTTGACGCGCTGACTATG
ACAGACAACCTGAACAAGGTGTTTAAAAAGCTGATCGACAGGGTCACCGGGCAAGGGCTTTTGGACTATT
CAAGGGTCACATATGCATTTCACCTGGACTATGAAAAGTGGAACAACCATCAAAGATTAGAGTCAACAGA
GGATGTATTTTCTGTCCTAGATCAAGTGTTTGGATTGAAGAGAGTGTTTTCTAGAACACACGAGTTTTTT
CAAAAGGCCTGGATCTATTATTCAGACAGATCAGACCTCATCGGGTTACGGGAGGATCAAATATACTGCT
TAGATGCGTCCAACGGCCCAACCTGTTGGAATGGCCAGGATGGCGGGCTAGAAGGCTTACGGCAGAAGGG
CTGGAGTCTAGTCAGCTTATTGATGATAGATAGAGAATCTCAAATCAGGAACACAAGAACCAAAATACTA
GCTCAAGGAGACAACCAGGTTTTATGTCCGACATACATGTTGTCGCCAGGGCTATCTCAAGAGGGGCTCC
TCTATGAATTGGAGAGAATATCAAGGAATGCACTTTCGATATACAGAGCCGTCGAGGAAGGGGCATCTAA
GCTAGGGCTGATCATCAAGAAAGAAGAGACCATGTGTAGTTATGACTTCCTCATCTATGGAAAAACCCCT
TTGTTTAGAGGTAACATATTGGTGCCTGAGTCCAAAAGATGGGCCAGAGTCTCTTGCGTCTCTAATGACC
AAATAGTCAACCTCGCCAATATAATGTCGACAGTGTCCACCAATGCGCTAACAGTGGCACAACACTCTCA
ATCTTTGATCAAACCGATGAGGGATTTTCTGCTCATGTCAGTACAGGCAGTCTTTCACTACCTGCTATTT
AGCCCAATCTTAAAGGGAAGAGTTTACAAGATTCTGAGCGCTGAAGGGGAGAGCTTTCTCCTAGCCATGT
CAAGGATAATCTATCTAGATCCTTCTTTGGGAGGGATATCTGGAATGTCCCTCGGAAGATTCCATATACG
ACAGTTCTCAGACCCTGTCTCTGAAGGGTTATCCTTCTGGAGAGAGATCTGGTTAAGCTCCCAAGAGTCC
TGGATTCACGCGTTGTGTCAAGAGGCTGGAAACCCAGATCTTGGAGAGAGAACACTCGAGAGCTTCACTC
GCCTTCTAGAAGATCCGACCACCTTAAATATCAGAGGAGGGGCCAGTCCTACCATTCTACTCAAGGATGC
AATCAGAAAGGCTTTATATGACGAGGTGGACAAGGTGGAAAATTCAGAGTTTCGAGAGGCAATCCTGTTG
TCCAAGACCCATAGAGATAATTTTATACTCTTCTTAATATCTGTTGAGCCTCTGTTTCCTCGATTTCTCA
GTGAGCTATTCAGTTCGTCTTTTTTGGGAATCCCCGAGTCAATCATTGGATTGATACAAAACTCCCGAAC
GATAAGAAGGCAGTTTAGAAAGAGTCTCTCAAAAACTTTAGAAGAATCCTTCTACAACTCAGAGATCCAC
GGGATTAGTCGGATGACCCAGACACCTCAGAGGGTTGGGGGGGTGTGGCCTTGCTCTTCAGAGAGGGCAG
ATCTACTTAGGGAGATCTCTTGGGGAAGAAAAGTGGTAGGCACGACAGTTCCTCACCCTTCTGAGATGTT
GGGATTACTTCCCAAGTCCTCTATTTCTTGCACTTGTGGAGCAACAGGAGGAGGCAATCCTAGAGTTTCT
GTATCAGTACTCCCGTCCTTTGATCAGTCATTTTTTTCACGAGGCCCCCTAAAGGGATACTTGGGCTCGT
CCACCTCTATGTCGACCCAGCTATTCCATGCATGGGAAAAAGTCACTAATGTTCATGTGGTGAAGAGAGC
TCTATCGTTAAAAGAATCTATAAACTGGTTCATTACTAGAGATTCCAACTTGGCTCAAGCTCTAATTAGG
AACATTATGTCTCTGACAGGCCCTGATTTCCCTCTAGAGGAGGCCCCTGTCTTCAAAAGGACGGGGTCAG
CCTTGCATAGGTTCAAGTCTGCCAGATACAGCGAAGGAGGGTATTCTTCTGTCTGCCCGAACCTCCTCTC
TCATATTTCTGTTAGTACAGACACCATGTCTGATTTGACCCAAGACGGGAAGAACTACGATTTCATGTTC
CAGCCATTGATGCTTTATGCACAGACATGGACATCAGAGCTGGTACAGAGAGACACAAGGCTAAGAGACT
CTACGTTTCATTGGCACCTCCGATGCAACAGGTGTGTGAGACCCATTGACGACGTGACCCTGGAGACCTC
TCAGATCTTCGAGTTTCCGGATGTGTCGAAAAGAATATCCAGAATGGTTTCTGGGGCTGTGCCTCACTTC
CAGAGGCTTCCCGATATCCGTCTGAGACCAGGAGATTTTGAATCTCTAAGCGGTAGAGAAAAGTCTCACC
ATATCGGATCAGCTCAGGGGCTCTTATACTCAATCTTAGTGGCAATTCACGACTCAGGATACAATGATGG
AACCATCTTCCCTGTCAACATATACGGCAAGGTTTCCCCTAGAGACTATTTGAGAGGGCTCGCAAGGGGA
GTATTGATAGGATCCTCGATTTGCTTCTTGACAAGAATGACAAATATCAATATTAATAGACCTCTTGAAT
TGGTCTCAGGGGTAATCTCATATATTCTCCTGAGGCTAGATAACCATCCCTCCTTGTACATAATGCTCAG
AGAACCGTCTCTTAGAGGAGAGATATTTTCTATCCCTCAGAAAATCCCCGCCGCTTATCCAACCACTATG
AAAGAAGGCAACAGATCAATCTTGTGTTATCTCCAACATGTGCTACGCTATGAGCGAGAGATAATCACGG
CGTCTCCAGAGAATGACTGGCTATGGATCTTTTCAGACTTTAGAAGTGCCAAAATGACGTACCTATCCCT
CATTACTTACCAGTCTCATCTTCTACTCCAGAGGGTTGAGAGAAACCTATCTAAGAGTATGAGAGATAAC
CTGCGACAATTGAGTTCTTTGATGAGGCAGGTGCTGGGCGGGCACGGAGAAGATACCTTAGAGTCAGACG
ACAACATTCAACGACTGCTAAAAGACTCTTTACGAAGGACAAGATGGGTGGATCAAGAGGTGCGCCATGC
AGCTAGAACCATGACTGGAGATTACAGCCCCAACAAGAAGGTGTCCCGTAAGGTAGGATGTTCAGAATGG
GTCTGCTCTGCTCAACAGGTTGCAGTCTCTACCTCAGCAAACCCGGCCCCTGTCTCGGAGCTTGACATAA
GGGCCCTCTCTAAGAGGTTCCAGAACCCTTTGATCTCGGGCTTGAGAGTGGTTCAGTGGGCAACCGGTGC
TCATTATAAGCTTAAGCCTATTCTAGATGATCTCAATGTTTTCCCATCTCTCTGCCTTGTAGTTGGGGAC
GGGTCAGGGGGGATATCAAGGGCAGTCCTCAACATGTTTCCAGATGCCAAGCTTGTGTTCAACAGTCTTT
TAGAGGTGAATGACCTGATGGCTTCCGGAACACATCCACTGCCTCCTTCAGCAATCATGAGGGGAGGAAA
TGATATCGTCTCCAGAGTGATAGATCTTGACTCAATCTGGGAAAAACCGTCCGACTTGAGAAACTTGGCA
ACCTGGAAATACTTCCAGTCAGTCCAAAAGCAGGTCAACATGTCCTATGACCTCATTATTTGCGATGCAG
AAGTTACTGACATTGCATCTATCAACCGGATCACCCTGTTAATGTCCGATTTTGCATTGTCTATAGATGG
ACCACTCTATTTGGTCTTCAAAACTTATGGGACTATGCTAGTAAATCCAAACTACAAGGCTATTCAACAC
CTGTCAAGAGCGTTCCCCTCGGTCACAGGGTTTATCACCCAAGTAACTTCGTCTTTTTCATCTGAGCTCT
ACCTCCGATTCTCCAAACGAGGGAAGTTTTTCAGAGATGCTGAGTACTTGACCTCTTCCACCCTTCGAGA
AATGAGCCTTGTGTTATTCAATTGTAGCAGCCCCAAGAGTGAGATGCAGAGAGCTCGTTCCTTGAACTAT
CAGGATCTTGTGAGAGGATTTCCTGAAGAAATCATATCAAATCCTTACAATGAGATGATCATAACTCTGA
TTGACAGTGATGTAGAATCTTTTCTAGTCCACAAGATGGTTGATGATCTTGAGTTACAGAGGGGAACTCT
GTCTAAAGTGGCTATCATTATAGCCATCATGATAGTTTTCTCCAACAGAGTCTTCAACGTTTCCAAACCC
CTAACTGACCCCTCGTTCTATCCACCGTCTGATCCCAAAATCCTGAGGCACTTCAACATATGTTGCAGTA
CTATGATGTATCTATCTACTGCTTTAGGTGACGTCCCTAGCTTCGCAAGACTTCACGACCTGTATAACAG
ACCTATAACTTATTACTTCAGAAAGCAAGTCATTCGAGGGAACGTTTATCTATCTTGGAGTTGGTCCAAC
GACACCTCAGTGTTCAAAAGGGTAGCCTGTAATTCTAGCCTGAGTCTGTCATCTCACTGGATCAGGTTGA
TTTACAAGATAGTGAAGACTACCAGACTCGTTGGCAGCATCAAGGATCTATCCAGAGAAGTGGAAAGACA
CCTTCATAGGTACAACAGGTGGATCACCCTAGAGGATATCAGATCTAGATCATCCCTACTAGACTACAGT
TGCCTGTGAACCGGATACTCCTGGAAGCCTGCCCATGCTAAGACTCTTGTGTGATGTATCTTGAAAAAAA
CAAGATCCTAAATCTGAACCTTTGGTTGTTTGATTGTTTTTCTCATTTTTGTTGTTTATTTGTTAAGCGT
GGGTCGGCATGGCATCTCCACCTCCTCGCGGTCCGACCTGGGCATCCGAAGGAGGACGCACGTCCACTCG
GATGGCTAAGGGAGGGCGGGGATCCGGCTGCTAACAAAGCCCGAAAGGAAGCTGAGTTGGCTGCTGCCAC
CGCTGAGCAATAACTAGCATAACCCCTTGGGGCCTCTAAACGGGTCTTGAGGGGTTTTTTGCTGAAAGGA
GGAACTATATCCGGATCCACTAGTTCTAGAGCGGCCGCCACCGCGGTGGAGCTCCAGCTTTTGTTCCCTT
TAGTGAGGGTTAATTGCGCGCTTGGCGTAATCATGGTCATAGCTGTTTCCTGTGTGAAATTGTTATCCGC
TCACAATTCCACACAACATACGAGCCGGAAGCATAAAGTGTAAAGCCTGGGGTGCCTAATGAGTGAGCTA
ACTCACATTAATTGCGTTGCGCTCACTGCCCGCTTTCCAGTCGGGAAACCTGTCGTGCCAGCTGCATTAA
TGAATCGGCCAACGCGCGGGGAGAGGCGGTTTGCGTATTGGGCGCTCTTCCGCTTCCTCGCTCACTGACT
CGCTGCGCTCGGTCGTTCGGCTGCGGCGAGCGGTATCAGCTCACTCAAAGGCGGTAATACGGTTATCCAC
AGAATCAGGGGATAACGCAGGAAAGAACATGTGAGCAAAAGGCCAGCAAAAGGCCAGGAACCGTAAAAAG
GCCGCGTTGCTGGCGTTTTTCCATAGGCTCCGCCCCCCTGACGAGCATCACAAAAATCGACGCTCAAGTC
AGAGGTGGCGAAACCCGACAGGACTATAAAGATACCAGGCGTTTCCCCCTGGAAGCTCCCTCGTGCGCTC
TCCTGTTCCGACCCTGCCGCTTACCGGATACCTGTCCGCCTTTCTCCCTTCGGGAAGCGTGGCGCTTTCT
CATAGCTCACGCTGTAGGTATCTCAGTTCGGTGTAGGTCGTTCGCTCCAAGCTGGGCTGTGTGCACGAAC
CCCCCGTTCAGCCCGACCGCTGCGCCTTATCCGGTAACTATCGTCTTGAGTCCAACCCGGTAAGACACGA
CTTATCGCCACTGGCAGCAGCCACTGGTAACAGGATTAGCAGAGCGAGGTATGTAGGCGGTGCTACAGAG
TTCTTGAAGTGGTGGCCTAACTACGGCTACACTAGAAGGACAGTATTTGGTATCTGCGCTCTGCTGAAGC
CAGTTACCTTCGGAAAAAGAGTTGGTAGCTCTTGATCCGGCAAACAAACCACCGCTGGTAGCGGTGGTTT
TTTTGTTTGCAAGCAGCAGATTACGCGCAGAAAAAAAGGATCTCAAGAAGATCCTTTGATCTTTTCTACG
GGGTCTGACGCTCAGTGGAACGAAAACTCACGTTAAGGGATTTTGGTCATGAGATTATCAAAAAGGATCT
TCACCTAGATCCTTTTAAATTAAAAATGAAGTTTTAAATCAATCTAAAGTATATATGAGTAAACTTGGTC
TGACAGTTACCAATGCTTAATCAGTGAGGCACCTATCTCAGCGATCTGTCTATTTCGTTCATCCATAGTT
GCCTGACTCCCCGTCGTGTAGATAACTACGATACGGGAGGGCTTACCATCTGGCCCCAGTGCTGCAATGA
TACCGCGAGACCCACGCTCACCGGCTCCAGATTTATCAGCAATAAACCAGCCAGCCGGAAGGGCCGAGCG
CAGAAGTGGTCCTGCAACTTTATCCGCCTCCATCCAGTCTATTAATTGTTGCCGGGAAGCTAGAGTAAGT
AGTTCGCCAGTTAATAGTTTGCGCAACGTTGTTGCCATTGCTACAGGCATCGTGGTGTCACGCTCGTCGT
TTGGTATGGCTTCATTCAGCTCCGGTTCCCAACGATCAAGGCGAGTTACATGATCCCCCATGTTGTGCAA
AAAAGCGGTTAGCTCCTTCGGTCCTCCGATCGTTGTCAGAAGTAAGTTGGCCGCAGTGTTATCACTCATG
GTTATGGCAGCACTGCATAATTCTCTTACTGTCATGCCATCCGTAAGATGCTTTTCTGTGACTGGTGAGT
ACTCAACCAAGTCATTCTGAGAATAGTGTATGCGGCGACCGAGTTGCTCTTGCCCGGCGTCAATACGGGA
TAATACCGCGCCACATAGCAGAACTTTAAAAGTGCTCATCATTGGAAAACGTTCTTCGGGGCGAAAACTC
TCAAGGATCTTACCGCTGTTGAGATCCAGTTCGATGTAACCCACTCGTGCACCCAACTGATCTTCAGCAT
CTTTTACTTTCACCAGCGTTTCTGGGTGAGCAAAAACAGGAAGGCAAAATGCCGCAAAAAAGGGAATAAG
GGCGACACGGAAATGTTGAATACTCATACTCTTCCTTTTTCAATATTATTGAAGCATTTATCAGGGTTAT
TGTCTCATGAGCGGATACATATTTGAATGTATTTAGAAAAATAAACAAATAGGGGTTCCGCGCACATTTC
CCCGAAAAGTGCCACCTG
