>Addgene plasmid #52479 | pRVdG-EGFP-N-P-M-SynPhRFP-L | addgene partial sequence | sequence record 82244 | CMV-F 5'-CGCAAATGGGCGGTAGGCGTG-3'
TGGCTAACTAGAGAACCACTGCTTACTGGCTTATCGAAATTAATACGACTCACTATAGGGAGACCCAAGC
TGGCTAGATTAAGCGTCTGATGAGTCCGTGAGGACGAAACCCGGCGTACCGGGTCACGCTTAACAACCAG
ATCAAAGAAAAAACAGACATTGTCAATTGCAAAGCAAAAATGTAACACCCCTACACCGGGAAAGCCGCCA
CCATGGTGAGCAAGGGCGAGGAGCTGTTCACCGGGGTGGTGCCCATCCTGGTCGAGCTGGACGGCGACGT
AAACGGCCACAAGTTCAGCGTGTCCGGCGAGGGCGAGGGCGATGCCACCTACGGCAAGCTGACCCTGAAG
TTCATCTGCACCACCGGCAAGCTGCCCGTGCCCTGGCCCACCCTCGTGACCACCCTGACCTACGGCGTGC
AGTGCTTCAGCCGCTACCCCGACCACATGAAGCAGCACGACTTCTTCAAGTCCGCCATGCCCGAAGGCTA
CGTCCAGGAGCGCACCATCTTCTTCAAGGACGACGGCAACTACAAGACCCGCGCCGAGGTGAAGTTCGAG
GGCGACACCCTGGTGAACCGCATCGAGCTGAAGGGCATCGACTTCAAGGAGGACGGCAACATCCTGGGGC
ACAAGCTGGAGTACAACTACAACAGCCACAACGTCTATATCATGGCCGACAAGCAGAAGAACGGCATCAA
GGTGAACTTCAAGATCCGCCACAACATCGAGGACGG
