>Addgene plasmid #52479 | pRVdG-EGFP-N-P-M-SynPhRFP-L | addgene partial sequence | sequence record 82836 | mTagBFP-R 5'-gtgccctccatgtacagctt-3'
GGAGAAGGAGGTGGGCGCACCCTGTTGGCCGTAGCCTTGCTGCCCATAGTCGCCCTGAGGCCCGTAGCCA
CCGCCACCGCCGCTGGCTGGCTGCCCGTAATCGGGTTGATAACCACCCTGAGGCCCGTAGGAGTCCTGGG
GCCCATAGCCTCCGGGGCCCTGCCCATAGCCCGCATCGCCGTAGGCATCGCCAGGAGCTGGTTGCTTTTC
TGGGGCGCCTGGAGGTGCGCGCATGAATGGGGCGGCCCAGCCTGTCTCCTTGAACACGAACCATAGGTTG
CCAACCCAGAGCACCAGGTTCAGGAAGCCAAACACCACCGAGGTGTTGAGTCCTGAAGTCACAGGGTCCC
TCAGTTCCTTGCATGTGTTTCCTGTCTGGCGGCACATAGGCATCTCCTTGATAATGTTCTCTGGGTCAGT
GGCCATCTTCACATCGGACAGGCCTTTGGCCCAGGCGGATGAGCTAACTAGCCACATGAAAGCGAACACT
GCTGTGGCCAGGAAGTCCATCATTGGCCCTTTGTTGTTCTCTCGGTACTTGTTCTGCA
