>Addgene plasmid #52479 | pRVdG-EGFP-N-P-M-SynPhRFP-L | addgene partial sequence | sequence record 82837 | T7term 5'-GCTAGTTATTGCTCAGCGG-3'
CCGGATCCCCGCCCTCCCTTAGCCATCCGAGTGGACGTGCGTCCTCCTTCGGATGCCCAGGTCGGACCGC
GAGGAGGTGGAGATGCCATGCCGACCCACGCTTAACAAATAAACAACAAAAATGAGAAAAACAATCAAAC
AACCAAAGGTTCAGATTTAGGATCTTGTTTTTTTCAAGATACATCACACAAGAGTCTTAGCATGGGCAGG
CTTCCAGGAGTATCCGGTTCACAGGCAACTGTAGTCTAGTAGGGATGATCTAGATCTGATATCCTCTAGG
GTGATCCACCTGTTGTACCTATGAAGGTGTCTTTCCACTTCTCTGGATAGATCCTTGATGCTGCCAACGA
GTCTGGTAGTCTTCACTATCTTGTAAATCAACCTGATCCAGTGAGATGACAGACTCAGGCTAGAATTACA
GGCTACCCTTTTGAACACTGAGGTGTCGTTGGACCAACTCCAAGATAGATAAACGTTCCCTCGAATGACT
TGCTTTCTGAAGTAATAAGTTATAGGTCTGTTATACAGGTCGTGAAGTCTTGCGAAGCTAGGGACGTCAC
CTAAAGCAG
