>Addgene plasmid #52479 | pRVdG-EGFP-N-P-M-SynPhRFP-L | addgene partial sequence | sequence record 82838 | TagRFPmKate-F1 5'-AGGCCGACAAAGAGACCTAC-3'
AAGCTAGCTTATAAAGTGCTGGGTCATCTAAGCTTTTCAGTCGAGAAAAAAACATTAGATCAGAAGAACA
ACTGGCAACACTTCTCAACCTGAGACTTACTTCAAGATGCTCGATCCTGGAGAGGTCTATGATGACCCTA
TTGACCCAATCGAGTTAGAGGCTGAACCCAGAGGAACCCCCATTGTCCCCAACATCTTGAGGAACTCTGA
CTACAATCTCAACTCTCCTTTGATAGAAGATCCTGCTAGACTAATGTTAGAATGGTTAAAAACAGGGAAT
AGACCTTATCGGATGACTCTAACAGACAATTGCTCCAGGTCTTTCAGAGTTTTGAAAGATTATTTCAAGA
AGGTAGATTTGGGTTCTCTCAAGGTGGGCGGAATGGCTGCACAGTCAATGATTTCTCTCTGGTTATATGG
TGCCCACTCTGAATCCAACAGGAGCCGGAGATGTATAACAGACTTGGCCCATTTCTATTCCAAGTCGTCC
CCCATAGAGAAGCTGTTG
